>Addgene plasmid #143531 | TFORF1646 | addgene full sequence | sequence record 400407 | Addgene NGS Result
TTAATGTAGTCTTATGCAATACTCTTGTAGTCTTGCAACATGGTAACGATGAGTTAGCAACATGCCTTAC
AAGGAGAGAAAAAGCACCGTGCATGCCGATTGGTGGAAGTAAGGTGGTACGATCGTGCCTTATTAGGAAG
GCAACAGACGGGTCTGACATGGATTGGACGAACCACTGAATTGCCGCATTGCAGAGATATTGTATTTAAG
TGCCTAGCTCGATACATAAACGGGTCTCTCTGGTTAGACCAGATCTGAGCCTGGGAGCTCTCTGGCTAAC
TAGGGAACCCACTGCTTAAGCCTCAATAAAGCTTGCCTTGAGTGCTTCAAGTAGTGTGTGCCCGTCTGTT
GTGTGACTCTGGTAACTAGAGATCCCTCAGACCCTTTTAGTCAGTGTGGAAAATCTCTAGCAGTGGCGCC
CGAACAGGGACTTGAAAGCGAAAGGGAAACCAGAGGAGCTCTCTCGACGCAGGACTCGGCTTGCTGAAGC
GCGCACGGCAAGAGGCGAGGGGCGGCGACTGGTGAGTACGCCAAAAATTTTGACTAGCGGAGGCTAGAAG
GAGAGAGATGGGTGCGAGAGCGTCAGTATTAAGCGGGGGAGAATTAGATCGCGATGGGAAAAAATTCGGT
TAAGGCCAGGGGGAAAGAAAAAATATAAATTAAAACATATAGTATGGGCAAGCAGGGAGCTAGAACGATT
CGCAGTTAATCCTGGCCTGTTAGAAACATCAGAAGGCTGTAGACAAATACTGGGACAGCTACAACCATCC
CTTCAGACAGGATCAGAAGAACTTAGATCATTATATAATACAGTAGCAACCCTCTATTGTGTGCATCAAA
GGATAGAGATAAAAGACACCAAGGAAGCTTTAGACAAGATAGAGGAAGAGCAAAACAAAAGTAAGACCAC
CGCACAGCAAGCGGCCGCTGATCTTCAGACCTGGAGGAGGAGATATGAGGGACAATTGGAGAAGTGAATT
ATATAAATATAAAGTAGTAAAAATTGAACCATTAGGAGTAGCACCCACCAAGGCAAAGAGAAGAGTGGTG
CAGAGAGAAAAAAGAGCAGTGGGAATAGGAGCTTTGTTCCTTGGGTTCTTGGGAGCAGCAGGAAGCACTA
TGGGCGCAGCGTCAATGACGCTGACGGTACAGGCCAGACAATTATTGTCTGGTATAGTGCAGCAGCAGAA
CAATTTGCTGAGGGCTATTGAGGCGCAACAGCATCTGTTGCAACTCACAGTCTGGGGCATCAAGCAGCTC
CAGGCAAGAATCCTGGCTGTGGAAAGATACCTAAAGGATCAACAGCTCCTGGGGATTTGGGGTTGCTCTG
GAAAACTCATTTGCACCACTGCTGTGCCTTGGAATGCTAGTTGGAGTAATAAATCTCTGGAACAGATTTG
GAATCACACGACCTGGATGGAGTGGGACAGAGAAATTAACAATTACACAAGCTTAATACACTCCTTAATT
GAAGAATCGCAAAACCAGCAAGAAAAGAATGAACAAGAATTATTGGAATTAGATAAATGGGCAAGTTTGT
GGAATTGGTTTAACATAACAAATTGGCTGTGGTATATAAAATTATTCATAATGATAGTAGGAGGCTTGGT
AGGTTTAAGAATAGTTTTTGCTGTACTTTCTATAGTGAATAGAGTTAGGCAGGGATATTCACCATTATCG
TTTCAGACCCACCTCCCAACCCCGAGGGGACCCATGCATTGCATCTCAATTAGTCAGCAACCAGGTGTGG
AAAGTCCCCAGGCTCCCCAGCAGGCAGAAGTATGCAAAGCATGCGTCTCAATTAGTCAGCAACCATAGTC
CCGCCCCTAACTCCGCCCATCCCGCCCCTAACTCCGCCCAGTTCCGCCCATTCTCCGCCCCATGGCTGAC
TAATTTTTTTTATTTATGCAGAGGCCGAGGCCGCCTCGGCCTCTGAGCTATTCCAGAAGTAGTGAGGAGG
CTTTTTTGGAGGCCTAGGCTTTTGCAAAAAGCTTTCTAGAGGTACCACCGGAGCTTACCATGACCGAGTA
CAAGCCCACGGTGCGCCTCGCCACCCGCGACGACGTCCCCAGGGCCGTACGCACCCTCGCCGCCGCGTTC
GCCGACTACCCCGCCACGCGCCACACCGTCGATCCGGACCGCCACATCGAGCGGGTCACCGAGCTGCAAG
AACTCTTCCTCACGCGCGTCGGGCTCGACATCGGCAAGGTGTGGGTCGCGGACGACGGCGCCGCCGTGGC
GGTCTGGACCACGCCGGAGAGCGTCGAAGCGGGGGCGGTGTTCGCCGAGATCGGCCCGCGCATGGCCGAG
TTGAGCGGTTCCCGGCTGGCCGCGCAGCAACAGATGGAAGGCCTCCTGGCGCCGCACCGGCCCAAGGAGC
CCGCGTGGTTCCTGGCCACCGTCGGCGTCTCGCCCGACCACCAGGGCAAGGGTCTGGGCAGCGCCGTCGT
GCTCCCCGGAGTGGAGGCGGCCGAGCGCGCCGGGGTGCCCGCCTTCCTGGAGACCTCCGCGCCCCGCAAC
CTCCCCTTCTACGAGCGGCTCGGCTTCACCGTCACCGCCGACGTCGAGGTGCCCGAAGGACCGCGCACCT
GGTGCATGACCCGCAAGCCCGGTGCCAGTTAACGAATTCTAGATCTTGAGACAAATGGCAGTATTCATCC
ACAATTTTAAAAGAAAAGGGGGGATTGGGGGGTACAGTGCAGGGGAAAGAATAGTAGACATAATAGCAAC
AGACATACAAACTAAAGAATTACAAAAACAAATTACAAAAATTCAAAATTTTCGGGTTTATTACAGGGAC
AGCAGAGATCCACTTTGGCGCCGGCTCGAGGCCTGCAGGTGCAAAGATGGATAAAGTTTTAAACAGAGAG
GAATCTTTGCAGCTAATGGACCTTCTAGGTCTTGAAAGGAGTGGGAATTGGCTCCGGTGCCCGTCAGTGG
GCAGAGCGCACATCGCCCACAGTCCCCGAGAAGTTGGGGGGAGGGGTCGGCAATTGAACCGGTGCCTAGA
GAAGGTGGCGCGGGGTAAACTGGGAAAGTGATGTCGTGTACTGGCTCCGCCTTTTTCCCGAGGGTGGGGG
AGAACCGTATATAAGTGCAGTAGTCGCCGTGAACGTTCTTTTTCGCAACGGGTTTGCCGCCAGAACACAG
GTAAGTGCCGTGTGTGGTTCCCGCGGGCCTGGCCTCTTTACGGGTTATGGCCCTTGCGTGCCTTGAATTA
CTTCCACCTGGCTGCAGTACGTGATTCTTGATCCCGAGCTTCGGGTTGGAAGTGGGTGGGAGAGTTCGAG
GCCTTGCGCTTAAGGAGCCCCTTCGCCTCGTGCTTGAGTTGAGGCCTGGCCTGGGCGCTGGGGCCGCCGC
GTGCGAATCTGGTGGCACCTTCGCGCCTGTCTCGCTGCTTTCGATAAGTCTCTAGCCATTTAAAATTTTT
GATGACCTGCTGCGACGCTTTTTTTCTGGCAAGATAGTCTTGTAAATGCGGGCCAAGATCTGCACACTGG
TATTTCGGTTTTTGGGGCCGCGGGCGGCGACGGGGCCCGTGCGTCCCAGCGCACATGTTCGGCGAGGCGG
GGCCTGCGAGCGCGGCCACCGAGAATCGGACGGGGGTAGTCTCAAGCTGGCCGGCCTGCTCTGGTGCCTG
GCCTCGCGCCGCCGTGTATCGCCCCGCCCTGGGCGGCAAGGCTGGCCCGGTCGGCACCAGTTGCGTGAGC
GGAAAGATGGCCGCTTCCCGGCCCTGCTGCAGGGAGCTCAAAATGGAGGACGCGGCGCTCGGGAGAGCGG
GCGGGTGAGTCACCCACACAAAGGAAAAGGGCCTTTCCGTCCTCAGCCGTCGCTTCATGTGACTCCACGG
AGTACCGGGCGCCGTCCAGGCACCTCGATTAGTTCTCGAGCTTTTGGAGTACGTCGTCTTTAGGTTGGGG
GGAGGGGTTTTATGCGATGGAGTTTCCCCACACTGAGTGGGTGGAGACTGAAGTTAGGCCAGCTTGGCAC
TTGATGTAATTCTCCTTGGAATTTGCCCTTTTTGAGTTTGGATCTTGGTTCATTCTCAAGCCTCAGACAG
TGGTTCAAAGTTTTTTTCTTCCATTTCAGGTGTCGTGAGGCTAGCACCGCCACCATGGAGGATGAATCAA
TTTACACCTGCGATCACTGTCAGCAGGACTTCGAGTCTCTGGCAGACCTGACGGACCACCGGGCCCACCG
CTGTCCTGGAGATGGTGATGACGACCCACAACTCTCCTGGGTGGCCTCGTCTCCCTCCAGCAAGGATGTT
GCGTCACCCACGCAGATGATCGGAGATGGTTGTGACCTCGGCCTCGGCGAGGAGGAAGGGGGCACGGGCC
TGCCATACCCTTGCCAGTTCTGCGACAAGTCCTTCATCCGCTTGAGCTACTTGAAGAGGCACGAGCAGAT
CCACAGCGACAAGCTGCCGTTCAAGTGCACCTACTGCAGCCGCCTCTTCAAGCACAAGAGGAGCCGTGAC
CGGCACATCAAGCTGCATACGGGCGACAAGAAGTATCACTGCCACGAGTGCGAGGCAGCCTTCTCCCGCA
GCGACCACCTCAAGATCCACCTGAAGACCCACAGCTCCAGCAAGCCCTTCAAGTGCACTGTGTGCAAGCG
CGGCTTCTCCTCCACCAGCTCGCTGCAGAGCCACATGCAGGCCCACAAAAAGAACAAGGAGCATCTGGCC
AAGTCGGAGAAGGAAGCCAAGAAGGACGACTTCATGTGCGACTACTGCGAGGACACCTTCAGCCAGACGG
AGGAGCTGGAGAAGCACGTGCTCACCCGCCACCCGCAGCTGTCCGAGAAGGCGGACCTGCAGTGCATTCA
CTGCCCTGAGGTCTTCGTCGACGAGAACACACTGCTCGCCCATATCCACCAAGCCCACGCCAACCAGAAA
CACAAGTGCCCCATGTGCCCTGAGCAGTTCTCCTCAGTGGAAGGTGTCTACTGCCACCTGGACAGCCACC
GGCAGCCCGACTCCAGCAACCACAGTGTCAGTCCCGACCCTGTACTGGGCAGCGTGGCCTCCATGAGCAG
CGCCACACCCGACTCCAGCGCCTCTGTGGAGCGTGGCTCCACCCCGGACTCCACCTTGAAGCCGCTGCGG
GGGCAGAAGAAGATGCGGGATGACGGGCAGGGCTGGACCAAGGTGGTCTATAGCTGCCCCTATTGTTCCA
AGCGGGACTTTAACAGCCTGGCCGTGCTGGAGATCCACCTGAAGACCATCCACGCGGACAAGCCCCAGCA
GAGCCACACATGTCAGATCTGCCTGGACTCCATGCCCACCCTCTACAACCTCAACGAGCACGTTCGCAAG
CTGCACAAGAACCATGCCTACCCTGTGATGCAGTTTGGCAACATCTCTGCCTTCCACTGCAACTACTGCC
CCGAGATGTTCGCCGACATCAATAGCCTGCAGGAGCACATCCGCGTCTCCCACTGCGGCCCCAACGCCAA
CCCCTCTGACGGTAATAATGCTTTCTTCTGCAACCAGTGCTCCATGGGTTTCCTTACTGAGTCCTCCCTC
ACCGAGCACATCCAGCAGGCCCACTGCAGTGTGGGCAGTGCCAAACTAGAGTCTCCGGTGGTGCAGCCCA
CGCAGTCCTTCATGGAGGTCTATTCCTGCCCCTACTGCACCAACTCCCCCATCTTTGGCTCCATCCTGAA
ACTCACCAAGCACATCAAGGAGAACCACAAGAACATTCCACTGGCCCACAGCAAGAAGTCCAAGGCCGAG
CAGAGCCCAGTCTCGTCCGATGTGGAGGTGTCTTCCCCGAAGCGGCAGCGGCTCTCAGCAAGCGCCAACT
CCATCTCCAATGGGGAGTATCCTTGCAATCAATGCGACCTCAAGTTCTCCAACTTTGAGAGCTTCCAGAC
CCACCTGAAGCTGCACCTGGAGCTGCTGCTGCGGAAGCAAGCGTGCCCCCAGTGCAAAGAGGACTTTGAC
TCCCAGGAGTCCCTCCTGCAGCACCTGACAGTGCATTACATGACCACGTCGACCCACTATGTGTGCGAGA
GCTGCGACAAGCAATTTTCCTCGGTGGATGACCTGCAGAAGCACCTGCTGGACATGCACACCTTTGTGTT
GTACCACTGCACCCTGTGTCAGGAGGTCTTCGACTCCAAGGTGTCCATCCAGGTGCACCTGGCGGTGAAG
CACAGCAATGAGAAGAAGATGTACCGCTGCACGGCCTGCAACTGGGACTTCCGCAAGGAGGCTGACCTGC
AGGTGCACGTCAAACACAGCCACCTGGGCAACCCGGCCAAGGCTCACAAGTGCATCTTCTGTGGGGAGAC
CTTCAGCACCGAGGTGGAGCTGCAGTGCCACATCACCACACACAGCAAGAAGTATAACTGTAAGTTCTGC
AGCAAGGCCTTCCACGCCATCATCCTGCTGGAGAAGCACCTGCGGGAGAAGCACTGTGTGTTTGATGCTG
CGACCGAGAACGGCACGGCCAATGGGGTACCCCCAATGGCCACCAAGAAAGCTGAGCCTGCTGACCTGCA
GGGCATGCTGCTTAAGAACCCTGAGGCACCTAACAGCCATGAGGCCAGCGAGGATGACGTGGACGCGTCG
GAGCCCATGTACGGCTGTGACATCTGTGGGGCGGCCTACACCATGGAGGTGCTGCTGCAGAATCACCGGC
TGCGGGACCACAATATCCGGCCGGGCGAGGATGATGGCTCACGCAAGAAGGCTGAGTTTATCAAGGGCAG
TCACAAGTGCAACGTTTGTTCACGGACTTTCTTCTCGGAGAACGGGCTACGGGAGCACCTGCAGACGCAC
CGGGGCCCTGCCAAGCACTACATGTGTCCCATCTGTGGTGAGCGCTTCCCTTCGCTGCTGACGCTCACCG
AACACAAGGTGACCCACAGCAAGAGCCTGGACACGGGCACCTGTCGCATCTGCAAGATGCCCCTGCAGAG
CGAGGAGGAGTTTATTGAGCACTGCCAGATGCACCCTGACCTGCGCAACTCACTCACGGGCTTCCGCTGT
GTGGTCTGCATGCAGACAGTCACTTCCACGCTTGAGCTCAAGATCCATGGCACCTTCCACATGCAGAAGC
TGGCGGGCAGCTCAGCGGCGTCCTCCCCCAATGGCCAGGGGCTGCAGAAGCTCTACAAGTGCGCCCTGTG
CCTCAAGGAGTTCCGCAGCAAGCAGGACCTGGTGAAGCTTGACGTCAATGGGCTGCCCTACGGCCTCTGC
GCCGGCTGCATGGCCCGCAGCGCCAACGGACAGGTGGGTGGCCTGGCCCCGCCCGAGCCCGCCGACCGGC
CCTGTGCCGGCCTCCGTTGCCCCGAGTGCAGTGTCAAGTTTGAGAGTGCCGAAGACCTGGAGAGCCACAT
GCAGGTGGACCACCGTGACCTCACGCCGGAGACCAGTGGGCCCCGGAAAGGCACCCAGACATCGCCAGTG
CCCCGGAAAAAGACATACCAGTGCATCAAGTGCCAGATGACCTTCGAGAACGAGAGAGAGATCCAAATCC
ACGTTGCCAACCACATGATTGAGGAAGGCATCAACCACGAGTGTAAGCTGTGCAACCAGATGTTCGACTC
CCCGGCCAAGCTCCTCTGTCACCTCATTGAGCACAGCTTCGAGGGCATGGGCGGCACCTTCAAATGCCCC
GTGTGTTTCACAGTCTTCGTCCAGGCCAACAAGTTGCAGCAGCACATCTTTGCCGTGCACGGGCAGGAGG
ACAAGATCTACGACTGCTCACAGTGCCCTCAGAAGTTCTTCTTCCAGACCGAGCTGCAGAACCACACGAT
GAGCCAGCACGCACAGTAGTAATGAACTAGTCCGTAACTTGAAAGTATTTCGATTTCTTGGCTTTATATA
TCTTGTGGAAAGGACGAAGTTGCCCAGACGATTGGGCGTGCACGCGTTAAGTCGACAATCAACCTCTGGA
TTACAAAATTTGTGAAAGATTGACTGGTATTCTTAACTATGTTGCTCCTTTTACGCTATGTGGATACGCT
GCTTTAATGCCTTTGTATCATGCTATTGCTTCCCGTATGGCTTTCATTTTCTCCTCCTTGTATAAATCCT
GGTTGCTGTCTCTTTATGAGGAGTTGTGGCCCGTTGTCAGGCAACGTGGCGTGGTGTGCACTGTGTTTGC
TGACGCAACCCCCACTGGTTGGGGCATTGCCACCACCTGTCAGCTCCTTTCCGGGACTTTCGCTTTCCCC
CTCCCTATTGCCACGGCGGAACTCATCGCCGCCTGCCTTGCCCGCTGCTGGACAGGGGCTCGGCTGTTGG
GCACTGACAATTCCGTGGTGTTGTCGGGGAAATCATCGTCCTTTCCTTGGCTGCTCGCCTGTGTTGCCAC
CTGGATTCTGCGCGGGACGTCCTTCTGCTACGTCCCTTCGGCCCTCAATCCAGCGGACCTTCCTTCCCGC
GGCCTGCTGCCGGCTCTGCGGCCTCTTCCGCGTCTTCGCCTTCGCCCTCAGACGAGTCGGATCTCCCTTT
GGGCCGCCTCCCCGCGTCGACTTTAAGACCAATGACTTACAAGGCAGCTGTAGATCTTAGCCACTTTTTA
AAAGAAAAGGGGGGACTGGAAGGGCTAATTCACTCCCAACGAAGACAAGATCTGCTTTTTGCTTGTACTG
GGTCTCTCTGGTTAGACCAGATCTGAGCCTGGGAGCTCTCTGGCTAACTAGGGAACCCACTGCTTAAGCC
TCAATAAAGCTTGCCTTGAGTGCTTCAAGTAGTGTGTGCCCGTCTGTTGTGTGACTCTGGTAACTAGAGA
TCCCTCAGACCCTTTTAGTCAGTGTGGAAAATCTCTAGCAGTACGTATAGTAGTTCATGTCATCTTATTA
TTCAGTATTTATAACTTGCAAAGAAATGAATATCAGAGAGTGAGAGGAACTTGTTTATTGCAGCTTATAA
TGGTTACAAATAAAGCAATAGCATCACAAATTTCACAAATAAAGCATTTTTTTCACTGCATTCTAGTTGT
GGTTTGTCCAAACTCATCAATGTATCTTATCATGTCTGGCTCTAGCTATCCCGCCCCTAACTCCGCCCAT
CCCGCCCCTAACTCCGCCCAGTTCCGCCCATTCTCCGCCCCATGGCTGACTAATTTTTTTTATTTATGCA
GAGGCCGAGGCCGCCTCGGCCTCTGAGCTATTCCAGAAGTAGTGAGGAGGCTTTTTTGGAGGCCTAGGGA
CGTACCCAATTCGCCCTATAGTGAGTCGTATTACGCGCGCTCACTGGCCGTCGTTTTACAACGTCGTGAC
TGGGAAAACCCTGGCGTTACCCAACTTAATCGCCTTGCAGCACATCCCCCTTTCGCCAGCTGGCGTAATA
GCGAAGAGGCCCGCACCGATCGCCCTTCCCAACAGTTGCGCAGCCTGAATGGCGAATGGG
[124 nt withheld, positions 9371-9494]
C
[91 nt withheld, positions 9496-9586]
A
[49 nt withheld, positions 9588-9636]
CCTTTGACGTTGGAGTCCACGTTCTTT
[37 nt withheld, positions 9664-9700]
ACCCTATCTCGGTCTATTCTTTTGATTTATAAGGGATTTTGCCGATTTCGGCCTATTGGTTAAAAAATGA
GCTGATTTAACAAAAATTTAACGCGAATTTTAACAAAATATTAACGCTTACAATTTAGGTGGCACTTTTC
GGGGAAATGTGCGCGGAACCCCTATTTGTTTATTTTTCTAAATACATTCAAATATGTATCCGCTCATGAG
ACAATAACCCTGATAAATGCTTCAATAATATTGAAAAAGGAAGAGTATGAGTATTCAACATTTCCGTGTC
GCCCTTATTCCCTTTTTTGCGGCATTTTGCCTTCCTGTTTTTGCTCACCCAGAAACGCTGGTGAAAGTAA
AAGATGCTGAAGATCAGTTGGGTGCACGAGTGGGTTACATCGAACTGGATCTCAACAGCGGTAAGATCCT
TGAGAGTTTTCGCCCCGAAGAACGTTTTCCAATGATGAGCACTTTTAAAGTTCTGCTATGTGGCGCGGTA
TTATCCCGTATTGACGCCGGGCAAGAGCAACTCGGTCGCCGCATACACTATTCTCAGAATGACTTGGTTG
AGTACTCACCAGTCACAGAAAAGCATCTTACGGATGGCATGACAGTAAGAGAATTATGCAGTGCTGCCAT
AACCATGAGTGATAACACTGCGGCCAACTTACTTCTGACAACGATCGGAGGACCGAAGGAGCTAACCGCT
TTTTTGCACAACATGGGGGATCATGTAACTCGCCTTGATCGTTGGGAACCGGAGCTGAATGAAGCCATAC
CAAACGACGAGCGTGACACCACGATGCCTGTAGCAATGGCAACAACGTTGCGCAAACTATTAACTGGCGA
ACTACTTACTCTAGCTTCCCGGCAACAATTAATAGACTGGATGGAGGCGGATAAAGTTGCAGGACCACTT
CTGCGCTCGGCCCTTCCGGCTGGCTGGTTTATTGCTGATAAATCTGGAGCCGGTGAGCGTGGGTCTCGCG
GTATCATTGCAGCACTGGGGCCAGATGGTAAGCCCTCCCGTATCGTAGTTATCTACACGACGGGGAGTCA
GGCAACTATGGATGAACGAAATAGACAGATCGCTGAGATAGGTGCCTCACTGATTAAGCATTGGTAACTG
TCAGACCAAGTTTACTCATATATACTTTAGATTGATTTAAAACTTCATTTTTAATTTAAAAGGATCTAGG
TGAAGATCCTTTTTGATAATCTCATGACCAAAATCCCTTAACGTGAGTTTTCGTTCCACTGAGCGTCAGA
CCCCGTAGAAAAGATCAAAGGATCTTCTTGAGATCCTTTTTTTCTGCGCGTAATCTGCTGCTTGCAAACA
AAAAAACCACCGCTACCAGCGGTGGTTTGTTTGCCGGATCAAGAGCTACCAACTCTTTTTCCGAAGGTAA
CTGGCTTCAGCAGAGCGCAGATACCAAATACTGTTCTTCTAGTGTAGCCGTAGTTAGGCCACCACTTCAA
GAACTCTGTAGCACCGCCTACATACCTCGCTCTGCTAATCCTGTTACCAGTGGCTGCTGCCAGTGGCGAT
AAGTCGTGTCTTACCGGGTTGGACTCAAGACGATAGTTACCGGATAAGGCGCAGCGGTCGGGCTGAACGG
GGGGTTCGTGCACACAGCCCAGCTTGGAGCGAACGACCTACACCGAACTGAGATACCTACAGCGTGAGCT
ATGAGAAAGCGCCACGCTTCCCGAAGGGAGAAAGGCGGACAGGTATCCGGTAAGCGGCAGGGTCGGAACA
GGAGAGCGCACGAGGGAGCTTCCAGGGGGAAACGCCTGGTATCTTTATAGTCCTGTCGGGTTTCGCCACC
TCTGACTTGAGCGTCGATTTTTGTGATGCTCGTCAGGGGGGCGGAGCCTATGGAAAAACGCCAGCAACGC
GGCCTTTTTACGGTTCCTGGCCTTTTGCTGGCCTTTTGCTCACATGTTCTTTCCTGCGTTATCCCCTGAT
TCTGTGGATAACCGTATTACCGCCTTTGAGTGAGCTGATACCGCTCGCCGCAGCCGAACGACCGAGCGCA
GCGAGTCAGTGAGCGAGGAAGCGGAAGAGCGCCCAATACGCAAACCGCCTCTCCCCGCGCGTTGGCCGAT
TCATTAATGCAGCTGGCACGACAGGTTTCCCGACTGGAAAGCGGGCAGTGAGCGCAACGCAATTAATGTG
AGTTAGCTCACTCATTAGGCACCCCAGGCTTTACACTTTATGCTTCCGGCTCGTATGTTGTGTGGAATTG
TGAGCGGATAACAATTTCACACAGGAAACAGCTATGACCATGATTACGCCAAGCGCGCAATTAACCCTCA
CTAAAGGGAACAAAAGCTGGAGCTGCAAGC
Features (pLannotate 1.2.2; 31 found; start..end, strand, type, name):
      5..231     +  promoter       RSV promoter: Rous sarcoma virus enhancer/promoter
    232..412     +  LTR            5' LTR (truncated): truncated 5' long terminal repeat (LTR) from HIV-1
    459..584     +  misc_feature   HIV-1 Ψ: packaging signal of human immunodeficiency virus type 1
    568..931     +  CDS            HIV-1 gag (fragment): gag protein from human immunodeficiency virus 1; gag
   1077..1310    +  misc_feature   RRE: The Rev response element (RRE) of HIV-1 allows for Rev-dependent mRNA export from the nucleus to the cytoplasm.
   1687..1713    +  CDS            Rev (fragment): human immunodeficiency virus 1 (HIV-1) Rev protein; rev; enhances nuclear export of unspliced and incompletely spliced viral mRNAs
   1720..1743    +  promoter       SV40 promoter (fragment): SV40 early promoter
   1744..1815    +  promoter       SV40 promoter (fragment): SV40 enhancer and early promoter
   1839..1974    +  rep_origin     SV40 ori: SV40 origin of replication
   2020..2616    +  CDS            PuroR (fragment): puromycin N-acetyltransferase; pac from Streptomyces; confers resistance to puromycin
   2665..2782    +  misc_feature   cPPT/CTS: central polypurine tract and central termination sequence of HIV-1
   2847..2913    +  CDS            small t antigen (fragment): SV40 (simian virus 40) small t antigen
   2920..4098    +  promoter       EF-1α promoter: strong constitutive promoter for human elongation factor EF-1α
   4115..7786    +  CDS            ZNF423: ZN423_HUMAN - Also known as KIAA0760, NPHP14, OAZ. Experimental evidence at protein level: Swiss-Prot protein existence level 1. Transcription factor that can both act as an activator or a repressor depending on the context. Plays a central role in BMP signaling and olfactory neurogenesis. Associates with SMADs in response to BMP2 leading to activate transcription of BMP target genes. Acts as a transcriptional repressor via its interaction with EBF1, a transcription factor involved in terminal olfactory receptor neurons differentiation; this interaction preventing EBF1 to bind DNA and activate
   7802..7855    +  promoter       U6 promoter (fragment): RNA polymerase III promoter for human U6 snRNA
   7897..8485    +  misc_feature   WPRE: woodchuck hepatitis virus posttranscriptional regulatory element
   8536..8555    +  misc_feature   cPPT/CTS (fragment): central polypurine tract and central termination sequence of HIV-1
   8557..8790    +  LTR            3' LTR (ΔU3): self-inactivating 3' long terminal repeat (LTR) from HIV-1
   8868..8989    +  polyA_signal   SV40 poly(A) signal: SV40 polyadenylation signal
   9029..9164    +  rep_origin     SV40 ori: SV40 origin of replication
   9185..9203    -  promoter       T7 promoter: promoter for bacteriophage T7 RNA polymerase
   9211..9366    +  CDS            lacZα (fragment): LacZα fragment of β-galactosidase; lacZ fragment
   9371..9799    +  rep_origin     f1 ori (sequence partly withheld): f1 bacteriophage origin of replication; arrow indicates direction of (+) strand synthesis
   9852..9956    +  promoter       AmpR promoter: bla
   9957..10817   +  CDS            AmpR: β-lactamase; bla; confers resistance to ampicillin, carbenicillin, and related antibiotics
  10988..11576   +  rep_origin     ori: high-copy-number ColE1/pMB1/pBR322/pUC origin of replication
  11759..11851   +  CDS            lacI (fragment): lac repressor; lacI; The lac repressor binds to the lac operator to inhibit transcription in E. coli. This inhibition can be relieved by adding lactose or isopropyl-β-D-thiogalactopyranoside (IPTG).
  11864..11885   +  protein_bind   CAP binding site: CAP binding activates transcription in the presence of cAMP. E. coli catabolite activator protein
  11900..11930   +  promoter       lac promoter: promoter for the E. coli lac operon
  11934..11956   +  protein_bind   lac operator (fragment): The lac repressor binds to the lac operator to inhibit transcription in E. coli. This inhibition can be relieved by adding lactose or isopropyl-β-D-thiogalactopyranoside (IPTG). lac repressor encoded by lacI
  11999..12017   +  promoter       T3 promoter: promoter for bacteriophage T3 RNA polymerase
