[The description below was written by a language model from this plasmid's Addgene catalogue record and pLannotate feature annotations shown in this document.]
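Description:
TFORF1646 is a lentiviral mammalian expression plasmid built on the pLX_TRC317 backbone. It belongs to a barcoded library of transcription factor open reading frames, and this member carries human ZNF423. The sequenced record is about 12 kb. In bacteria the plasmid is maintained by a high-copy ColE1/pUC-type origin and selected with ampicillin through the β-lactamase gene; an f1 origin and lac/T7/T3 remnants from the cloning backbone are also present. The depositor warns that the plasmid can recombine, which is a common issue with LTR-containing vectors.

The viral portion has a third-generation, self-inactivating layout. An RSV promoter drives a truncated HIV-1 5' LTR, followed by the Ψ packaging signal with a gag fragment, the Rev response element and a cPPT/CTS. A ΔU3 3' LTR and an SV40 polyadenylation signal close the transfer cassette. Within the provirus, an SV40 early promoter/origin region drives puromycin N-acetyltransferase, which allows selection of transduced mammalian cells. Downstream, the constitutive EF-1α promoter drives the ZNF423 ORF, which was made synthetically. ZNF423 is annotated as a context-dependent transcriptional activator or repressor linked to BMP/SMAD signalling and to EBF1 in olfactory neurogenesis. A WPRE after the ORF enhances transcript stability and expression.

According to the record, each library construct carries a unique 24-bp barcode, although the feature table does not annotate it; a short U6-promoter-like fragment sits between the ORF and the WPRE. The barcode identifies the overexpressed factor by sequencing in pooled screens, such as those used to find transcription factors that direct cell differentiation.
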