Addgene plasmid #143531: TFORF1646
Purpose: Lentiviral vector for overexpressing transcription factor ORFs with unique 24-bp barcodes. Barcodes facilitate identification of transcription factors in pooled screens.
Depositing lab: Feng Zhang. Depositing organization: Broad Institute. Publication: A transcription factor atlas of directed differentiation. Joung J, Ma S, Tay T, Geiger-Schuller KR, Kirchgatterer PC, Verdine VK, Guo B, Arias-Garcia MA, Allen WE, Singh A, Kuksenko O, Abudayyeh OO, Gootenberg JS, Fu Z, Macrae RK, Buenrostro JD, Regev A, Zhang F. Cell. 2023 Jan 5;186(1):209-229.e26. doi: 10.1016/j.cell.2022.11.026. PubMed 36608654.
Backbone
  Vector backbone: pLX_TRC317
  Backbone manufacturer: Broad Institute Genetic Perturbation Platform
  Backbone size w/o insert (bp): 8264
  Vector type: Mammalian Expression, Lentiviral
  Selectable markers: Puromycin
Growth in bacteria
  Bacterial resistance: Ampicillin, 100 μg/mL
  Growth temperature: 37°C
  Growth strain: NEB Stable
  Copy number: High Copy
Gene/Insert
  Gene/Insert name: ZNF423
  Species: H. sapiens (human)
  Insert size (bp): 3776
  Entrez Gene: ZNF423 (a.k.a. Ebfaz, JBTS19, NPHP14, OAZ, Roaz, ZFP423, Zfp104, hOAZ)
  Promoter: EF1a
  Cloning method: Unknown
  Sequencing primers: 5′ GGGTGGAGACTGAAGTTAGGCCAG; 3′ CACATAGCGTAAAAGGAGCAACATAG
Terms and licenses: Academic/Nonprofit Terms; Industry Terms: Not Available to Industry
Depositor comments: NM_001271620,XM_017023078,XM_005255856,XM_017023077,ENST00000563137,ENST00000562871,ENST00000562520 . The transcription factor ORF portion of this plasmid was synthesized by Genewiz. Please test multiple small colonies in case of plasmid recombination. To make this collection available in a timely manner, a portion of this collection was not fully sequenced by Addgene. If an Addgene verified full plasmid sequence is not available, please contact us prior to placing an order to request the full sequence.
How to cite: TFORF1646 was a gift from Feng Zhang (Addgene plasmid # 143531 ; http://n2t.net/addgene:143531 ; RRID:Addgene_143531)
