>Addgene plasmid #143531 | TFORF1646 | depositor partial sequence | sequence record 282723 | Insert
ACCGCCACCATGGAGGATGAATCAATTTACACCTGCGATCACTGTCAGCAGGACTTCGAGTCTCTGGCAG
ACCTGACGGACCACCGGGCCCACCGCTGTCCTGGAGATGGTGATGACGACCCACAACTCTCCTGGGTGGC
CTCGTCTCCCTCCAGCAAGGATGTTGCGTCACCCACGCAGATGATCGGAGATGGTTGTGACCTCGGCCTC
GGCGAGGAGGAAGGGGGCACGGGCCTGCCATACCCTTGCCAGTTCTGCGACAAGTCCTTCATCCGCTTGA
GCTACTTGAAGAGGCACGAGCAGATCCACAGCGACAAGCTGCCGTTCAAGTGCACCTACTGCAGCCGCCT
CTTCAAGCACAAGAGGAGCCGTGACCGGCACATCAAGCTGCATACGGGCGACAAGAAGTATCACTGCCAC
GAGTGCGAGGCAGCCTTCTCCCGCAGCGACCACCTCAAGATCCACCTGAAGACCCACAGCTCCAGCAAGC
CCTTCAAGTGCACTGTGTGCAAGCGCGGCTTCTCCTCCACCAGCTCGCTGCAGAGCCACATGCAGGCCCA
CAAAAAGAACAAGGAGCATCTGGCCAAGTCGGAGAAGGAAGCCAAGAAGGACGACTTCATGTGCGACTAC
TGCGAGGACACCTTCAGCCAGACGGAGGAGCTGGAGAAGCACGTGCTCACCCGCCACCCGCAGCTGTCCG
AGAAGGCGGACCTGCAGTGCATTCACTGCCCTGAGGTCTTCGTCGACGAGAACACACTGCTCGCCCATAT
CCACCAAGCCCACGCCAACCAGAAACACAAGTGCCCCATGTGCCCTGAGCAGTTCTCCTCAGTGGAAGGT
GTCTACTGCCACCTGGACAGCCACCGGCAGCCCGACTCCAGCAACCACAGTGTCAGTCCCGACCCTGTAC
TGGGCAGCGTGGCCTCCATGAGCAGCGCCACACCCGACTCCAGCGCCTCTGTGGAGCGTGGCTCCACCCC
GGACTCCACCTTGAAGCCGCTGCGGGGGCAGAAGAAGATGCGGGATGACGGGCAGGGCTGGACCAAGGTG
GTCTATAGCTGCCCCTATTGTTCCAAGCGGGACTTTAACAGCCTGGCCGTGCTGGAGATCCACCTGAAGA
CCATCCACGCGGACAAGCCCCAGCAGAGCCACACATGTCAGATCTGCCTGGACTCCATGCCCACCCTCTA
CAACCTCAACGAGCACGTTCGCAAGCTGCACAAGAACCATGCCTACCCTGTGATGCAGTTTGGCAACATC
TCTGCCTTCCACTGCAACTACTGCCCCGAGATGTTCGCCGACATCAATAGCCTGCAGGAGCACATCCGCG
TCTCCCACTGCGGCCCCAACGCCAACCCCTCTGACGGTAATAATGCTTTCTTCTGCAACCAGTGCTCCAT
GGGTTTCCTTACTGAGTCCTCCCTCACCGAGCACATCCAGCAGGCCCACTGCAGTGTGGGCAGTGCCAAA
CTAGAGTCTCCGGTGGTGCAGCCCACGCAGTCCTTCATGGAGGTCTATTCCTGCCCCTACTGCACCAACT
CCCCCATCTTTGGCTCCATCCTGAAACTCACCAAGCACATCAAGGAGAACCACAAGAACATTCCACTGGC
CCACAGCAAGAAGTCCAAGGCCGAGCAGAGCCCAGTCTCGTCCGATGTGGAGGTGTCTTCCCCGAAGCGG
CAGCGGCTCTCAGCAAGCGCCAACTCCATCTCCAATGGGGAGTATCCTTGCAATCAATGCGACCTCAAGT
TCTCCAACTTTGAGAGCTTCCAGACCCACCTGAAGCTGCACCTGGAGCTGCTGCTGCGGAAGCAAGCGTG
CCCCCAGTGCAAAGAGGACTTTGACTCCCAGGAGTCCCTCCTGCAGCACCTGACAGTGCATTACATGACC
ACGTCGACCCACTATGTGTGCGAGAGCTGCGACAAGCAATTTTCCTCGGTGGATGACCTGCAGAAGCACC
TGCTGGACATGCACACCTTTGTGTTGTACCACTGCACCCTGTGTCAGGAGGTCTTCGACTCCAAGGTGTC
CATCCAGGTGCACCTGGCGGTGAAGCACAGCAATGAGAAGAAGATGTACCGCTGCACGGCCTGCAACTGG
GACTTCCGCAAGGAGGCTGACCTGCAGGTGCACGTCAAACACAGCCACCTGGGCAACCCGGCCAAGGCTC
ACAAGTGCATCTTCTGTGGGGAGACCTTCAGCACCGAGGTGGAGCTGCAGTGCCACATCACCACACACAG
CAAGAAGTATAACTGTAAGTTCTGCAGCAAGGCCTTCCACGCCATCATCCTGCTGGAGAAGCACCTGCGG
GAGAAGCACTGTGTGTTTGATGCTGCGACCGAGAACGGCACGGCCAATGGGGTACCCCCAATGGCCACCA
AGAAAGCTGAGCCTGCTGACCTGCAGGGCATGCTGCTTAAGAACCCTGAGGCACCTAACAGCCATGAGGC
CAGCGAGGATGACGTGGACGCGTCGGAGCCCATGTACGGCTGTGACATCTGTGGGGCGGCCTACACCATG
GAGGTGCTGCTGCAGAATCACCGGCTGCGGGACCACAATATCCGGCCGGGCGAGGATGATGGCTCACGCA
AGAAGGCTGAGTTTATCAAGGGCAGTCACAAGTGCAACGTTTGTTCACGGACTTTCTTCTCGGAGAACGG
GCTACGGGAGCACCTGCAGACGCACCGGGGCCCTGCCAAGCACTACATGTGTCCCATCTGTGGTGAGCGC
TTCCCTTCGCTGCTGACGCTCACCGAACACAAGGTGACCCACAGCAAGAGCCTGGACACGGGCACCTGTC
GCATCTGCAAGATGCCCCTGCAGAGCGAGGAGGAGTTTATTGAGCACTGCCAGATGCACCCTGACCTGCG
CAACTCACTCACGGGCTTCCGCTGTGTGGTCTGCATGCAGACAGTCACTTCCACGCTTGAGCTCAAGATC
CATGGCACCTTCCACATGCAGAAGCTGGCGGGCAGCTCAGCGGCGTCCTCCCCCAATGGCCAGGGGCTGC
AGAAGCTCTACAAGTGCGCCCTGTGCCTCAAGGAGTTCCGCAGCAAGCAGGACCTGGTGAAGCTTGACGT
CAATGGGCTGCCCTACGGCCTCTGCGCCGGCTGCATGGCCCGCAGCGCCAACGGACAGGTGGGTGGCCTG
GCCCCGCCCGAGCCCGCCGACCGGCCCTGTGCCGGCCTCCGTTGCCCCGAGTGCAGTGTCAAGTTTGAGA
GTGCCGAAGACCTGGAGAGCCACATGCAGGTGGACCACCGTGACCTCACGCCGGAGACCAGTGGGCCCCG
GAAAGGCACCCAGACATCGCCAGTGCCCCGGAAAAAGACATACCAGTGCATCAAGTGCCAGATGACCTTC
GAGAACGAGAGAGAGATCCAAATCCACGTTGCCAACCACATGATTGAGGAAGGCATCAACCACGAGTGTA
AGCTGTGCAACCAGATGTTCGACTCCCCGGCCAAGCTCCTCTGTCACCTCATTGAGCACAGCTTCGAGGG
CATGGGCGGCACCTTCAAATGCCCCGTGTGTTTCACAGTCTTCGTCCAGGCCAACAAGTTGCAGCAGCAC
ATCTTTGCCGTGCACGGGCAGGAGGACAAGATCTACGACTGCTCACAGTGCCCTCAGAAGTTCTTCTTCC
AGACCGAGCTGCAGAACCACACGATGAGCCAGCACGCACAGTAGTAATGAACTAGTCCGTAACTTGAAAG
TATTTCGATTTCTTGGCTTTATATATCTTGTGGAAAGGACGAAGTTGCCCAGACGATTGGGCGTGC
