>Addgene plasmid #143531 | TFORF1646 | depositor partial sequence | sequence record 282724 | Barcode
AGTTGCCCAGACGATTGGGCGTGC
